>Addgene plasmid #37879 | MSCV-N 16E6 Y54D no* | depositor partial sequence | sequence record 47526 | Tag and insert
CACCATGGACTACAAGGATGACGATGACAAGCTCGATGGAGGATACCCATACGATGTTCCAGATTACGCT
GCTCGAGGTTATCAAACAAGTTTGTACAAAAAAGTTGGCATGCACCAAAAGAGAACTGCAATGTTTCAGG
ACCCACAGGAGCGACCCAGAAAGTTACCACAGTTATGCACAGAGCTGCAAACAACTATACATGATATAAT
ATTAGAATGTGTGTACTGCAAGCAACAGTTACTGCGACGCGAGCTATATGACTTTGCTTTTCGGGATTTA
TGCATAGTAGATAGAGATGGGAATCCATATGCTGTATGTGATAAATGTTTAAAGTTTTATTCTAAAATTA
GTGAGTATAGACATTATTGTTATAGTTTGTATGGAACAACATTAGAACAGCAATACAACAAACCGTTGTG
TGATTTGTTAATTAGGTGTATTAACTGTCAAAAGCCACTGTGTCCTGAAGAAAAGCAAAGACATCTGGAC
AAAAAGCAAAGATTCCATAATATAAGGGGTCGGTGGACCGGTCGATGTATGTCTTGTTGCAGATCATCAA
GAACACGTAGAGAAACCCAGCTGTAATCTTTCTTGTACAAAGTGG
