>Addgene plasmid #37879 | MSCV-N 16E6 Y54D no* | addgene partial sequence | sequence record 50201 | pLXSN-5
TCACTCCTTCTCTAGGCGCCGGAATTAGATCTGCCACCATGGACTACAAGGATGACGATGACAAGCTCGA
TGGAGGATACCCATACGATGTTCCAGATTACGCTGCTCGAGGTTATCAAACAAGTTTGTACAAAAAAGTT
GGCATGCACCAAAAGAGAACTGCAATGTTTCAGGACCCACAGGAGCGACCCAGAAAGTTACCACAGTTAT
GCACAGAGCTGCAAACAACTATACATGATATAATATTAGAATGTGTGTACTGCAAGCAACAGTTACTGCG
ACGCGAGCTATATGACTTTGCTTTTCGGGATTTATGCATAGTAGATAGAGATGGGAATCCATATGCTGTA
TGTGATAAATGTTTAAAGTTTTATTCTAAAATTAGTGAGTATAGACATTATTGTTATAGTTTGTATGGAA
CAACATTAGAACAGCAATACAACAAACCGTTGTGTGATTTGTTAATTAGGTGTATTAACTGTCAAAAGCC
ACTGTGTCCTGAAGAAAAGCAAAGACATCTGGACAAAAAGCAAAGATTCCATAATATAAGGGGTCGGTGG
ACCGGTCGATGTATGTCTTGTTGCAGATCATCAAGAACACGTAGAGAAACCCAGCTGTAATCTTTCTTGT
ACAAAGTGGTTCGATAACGAATTCCGCCCCCCCCCCC
