[The description below was written by a language model from this plasmid's Addgene catalogue record.]
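Description:
MSCV-N 16E6 Y54D no* is a murine stem cell virus (MSCV)-based retroviral vector for expressing a mutant human papillomavirus type 16 E6 oncoprotein in mammalian cells. It is built on the MSCV-N FLAGHA backbone, a Gateway destination vector that places FLAG and HA epitope tags in tandem at the N terminus of the inserted open reading frame. The plasmid is maintained in E. coli under ampicillin selection as a low-copy construct, and transduced mammalian cells can be selected with puromycin. The total size is recorded as about 7.1 kb, smaller than the listed empty backbone of about 8.2 kb. This is consistent with the Gateway cassette being replaced by the shorter insert during recombination.

The insert is an approximately 480 bp HPV16 E6 coding sequence carrying two substitutions, V42L and Y54D. The record does not define the "no*" designation or describe the functional consequences of either mutation. The promoter field lists "PKG", which probably refers to the PGK promoter. In MSCV vectors of this type, PGK usually drives the puromycin marker while the viral LTR drives the insert, but the record does not spell out this arrangement and no feature table is available to confirm it.

As a retroviral vector, the plasmid would be introduced into packaging cells to make virus for stable delivery of the tagged protein. The FLAG-HA tag allows detection and sequential affinity purification. This fits the associated study, which systematically mapped host protein networks perturbed by tumour virus proteins.
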