Addgene plasmid #37879: MSCV-N 16E6 Y54D no*
Depositing lab: Karl Munger. Depositing organization: Brigham and Women's Hospital. Publication: Interpreting cancer genomes using systematic host network perturbations by tumour virus proteins. Rozenblatt-Rosen O, Deo RC, Padi M, Adelmant G, Calderwood MA, Rolland T, Grace M, Dricot A, Askenazi M, Tavares M, Pevzner SJ, Abderazzaq F, Byrdsong D, Carvunis AR, Chen AA, Cheng J, Correll M, Duarte M, Fan C, Feltkamp MC, Ficarro SB, Franchi R, Garg BK, Gulbahce N, Hao T, Holthaus AM, James R, Korkhin A, Litovchick L, Mar JC, Pak TR, Rabello S, Rubio R, Shen Y, Singh S, Spangle JM, Tasan M, Wanamaker S, Webber JT, Roecklein-Canfield J, Johannsen E, Barabasi AL, Beroukhim R, Kieff E, Cusick ME, Hill DE, Munger K, Marto JA, Quackenbush J, Roth FP, DeCaprio JA, Vidal M. Nature. 2012 Jul 26;487(7408):491-5. 10.1038/nature11288 PubMed 22810586.
Backbone
  Vector backbone: MSCV-N FLAGHA
  Backbone size w/o insert (bp): 8162
  Total vector size (bp): 7142
  Vector type: Mammalian Expression, Retroviral
  Selectable markers: Puromycin
Growth in bacteria
  Bacterial resistance: Ampicillin, 100 μg/mL
  Growth temperature: 37°C
  Growth strain: DH5alpha
  Copy number: Low Copy
Gene/Insert
  Gene/Insert name: HPV 16E6no* Y54D
  Species: HPV
  Insert size (bp): 480
  Mutation: V42L and Y54D
  GenBank ID: NP_041325.1
  Entrez Gene: E6 (a.k.a. HpV16gp1)
  Promoter: PKG
  Tag / fusion protein: Flag (N terminal on backbone); HA (N terminal on backbone)
  Cloning method: Gateway Cloning
  Sequencing primers: 5′ LXSN 5'; 3′ MSCV-N seq. rev
Terms and licenses: Academic/Nonprofit Terms; Industry Terms: Not Available to Industry
How to cite: MSCV-N 16E6 Y54D no* was a gift from Karl Munger (Addgene plasmid # 37879 ; http://n2t.net/addgene:37879 ; RRID:Addgene_37879)
